Addgene plasmid #100638: YCe3731 HC_Kan_conn_A-B
Purpose: EMMA toolkit Assembly connector A-B
Depositing lab: Yizhi Cai. Depositing organization: University of Edinburgh. Publication: EMMA: An Extensible Mammalian Modular Assembly Toolkit for the Rapid Design and Production of Diverse Expression Vectors. Martella A, Matjusaitis M, Auxillos J, Pollard SM, Cai Y. ACS Synth Biol. 2017 Apr 24. doi: 10.1021/acssynbio.7b00016. PubMed 28418644.
Backbone
  Vector backbone: pSMART HC_Kan
  Vector type: Synthetic Biology
Growth in bacteria
  Bacterial resistance: Kanamycin, 50 μg/mL
  Growth temperature: 37°C
  Growth strain: DH5alpha
  Copy number: High Copy
Gene/Insert
  Gene/Insert name: EMMA toolkit Assembly connector A-B
  Species: Synthetic
  Cloning method: Restriction Enzyme; 5′ cloning site Unknown (unknown if destroyed); 3′ cloning site Unknown (unknown if destroyed)
Terms and licenses: Academic/Nonprofit Terms; Industry Terms: Not Available to Industry
Depositor comments: DNA element with no function. It is used as a bridge to fill in the gap between the backbone and parts placed in position 2 of EMMA platform.
How to cite: YCe3731 HC_Kan_conn_A-B was a gift from Yizhi Cai (Addgene plasmid # 100638 ; http://n2t.net/addgene:100638 ; RRID:Addgene_100638)
