[The description below was written by a language model from this plasmid's Addgene catalogue record and pLannotate feature annotations shown in this document.]
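Description:
YCe3731 HC_Kan_conn_A-B is a small synthetic-biology part plasmid from the EMMA (Extensible Mammalian Modular Assembly) toolkit, built on the pSMART HC_Kan backbone and maintained in E. coli. At roughly 1.85 kb it is almost entirely backbone. A high-copy ColE1/pUC-type origin drives replication, and a kanamycin resistance gene (aminoglycoside phosphotransferase aph(3')-Ia), annotated as being expressed from a cat promoter, provides selection. Transcription terminators (tonB, T7Te and T3Te) flank these modules, a typical arrangement in this kind of cloning vector that insulates the insertion site from transcription reading in or out of the backbone.

The payload is the "assembly connector A-B", a short synthetic DNA element that the depositor describes as having no biological function. It acts as a spacer or bridge in the EMMA modular assembly scheme, filling the gap between the receiving backbone and parts placed at position 2. This allows an expression vector to be assembled when the intervening position is left unoccupied. The connector itself is not picked up by the automated annotation, which finds only backbone features, so its exact location and length are not stated. It presumably lies in the unannotated region outside the resistance and origin modules. The cloning sites used are also recorded as unknown.

Two sequence records are available, a depositor sequence and a sequencing-derived one. They differ by three nucleotides in total length, and the sequencing-derived record has KanR annotated as a slightly shorter fragment. Otherwise they share the same feature layout.
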