Features (pLannotate 1.2.2; 6 found; start..end, strand, type, name):
    130..161     +  terminator     tonB terminator: bidirectional E. coli tonB-P14 transcription terminator
    162..264     +  promoter       cat promoter: promoter of the E. coli cat gene encoding chloramphenicol acetyltransferase
    265..1080    +  CDS            KanR: aminoglycoside phosphotransferase; aph(3')-Ia; confers resistance to kanamycin in bacteria or G418 (Geneticin®) in eukaryotes
   1104..1131    +  terminator     T7Te terminator: phage T7 early transcription terminator
   1143..1730    -  rep_origin     ori: high-copy-number ColE1/pMB1/pBR322/pUC origin of replication
   1752..1781    -  terminator     T3Te terminator: phage T3 early transcription terminator
>Addgene plasmid #100638 | YCe3731 HC_Kan_conn_A-B | depositor full sequence | sequence record 189557 | YCe3731 HC_Kan_conn_A-B sequence 1853 bps
ACGTCTCGTAGGTCCACTGGTGAGGACGTGTGTGACTATCTGACTGTTGATTATGGCGAGACGAAGACGA
ATTCTCTAGATATCGCTCAATACTGACCATTTAAATCATACCTGACCTCCATAGCAGAAAGTCAAAAGCC
TCCGACCGGAGGCTTTTGACTTGATCGGCACGTAAGAGGTTCCAACTTTCACCATAATGAAATAAGATCA
CTACCGGGCGTATTTTTTGAGTTATCGAGATTTTCAGGAGCTAAGGAAGCTAAAATGAGCCATATTCAAC
GGGAAACGTCTTGCTCGAGGCCGCGATTAAATTCCAACATGGATGCTGATTTATATGGGTATAAATGGGC
TCGCGATAATGTCGGGCAATCAGGTGCGACAATCTATCGATTGTATGGGAAGCCCGATGCGCCAGAGTTG
TTTCTGAAACATGGCAAAGGTAGCGTTGCCAATGATGTTACAGATGAGATGGTCAGGCTAAACTGGCTGA
CGGAATTTATGCCTCTTCCGACCATCAAGCATTTTATCCGTACTCCTGATGATGCATGGTTACTCACCAC
TGCGATCCCAGGGAAAACAGCATTCCAGGTATTAGAAGAATATCCTGATTCAGGTGAAAATATTGTTGAT
GCGCTGGCAGTGTTCCTGCGCCGGTTGCATTCGATTCCTGTTTGTAATTGTCCTTTTAACGGCGATCGCG
TATTTCGTCTCGCTCAGGCGCAATCACGAATGAATAACGGTTTGGTTGGTGCGAGTGATTTTGATGACGA
GCGTAATGGCTGGCCTGTTGAACAAGTCTGGAAAGAAATGCATAAGCTTTTGCCATTCTCACCGGATTCA
GTCGTCACTCATGGTGATTTCTCACTTGATAACCTTATTTTTGACGAGGGGAAATTAATAGGTTGTATTG
ATGTTGGACGAGTCGGAATCGCAGACCGATACCAGGATCTTGCCATCCTATGGAACTGCCTCGGTGAGTT
TTCTCCTTCATTACAGAAACGGCTTTTTCAAAAATATGGTATTGATAATCCTGATATGAATAAATTGCAG
TTTCACTTGATGCTCGATGAGTTTTTCTAATGAGGGCCCAAATGTAATCACCTGGCTCACCTTCGGGTGG
GCCTTTCTGCGTTGCTGGCGTTTTTCCATAGGCTCCGCCCCCCTGACGAGCATCACAAAAATCGATGCTC
AAGTCAGAGGTGGCGAAACCCGACAGGACTATAAAGATACCAGGCGTTTCCCCCTGGAAGCTCCCTCGTG
CGCTCTCCTGTTCCGACCCTGCCGCTTACCGGATACCTGTCCGCCTTTCTCCCTTCGGGAAGCGTGGCGC
TTTCTCATAGCTCACGCTGTAGGTATCTCAGTTCGGTGTAGGTCGTTCGCTCCAAGCTGGGCTGTGTGCA
CGAACCCCCCGTTCAGCCCGACCGCTGCGCCTTATCCGGTAACTATCGTCTTGAGTCCAACCCGGTAAGA
CACGACTTATCGCCACTGGCAGCAGCCACTGGTAACAGGATTAGCAGAGCGAGGTATGTAGGCGGTGCTA
CAGAGTTCTTGAAGTGGTGGCCTAACTACGGCTACACTAGAAGAACAGTATTTGGTATCTGCGCTCTGCT
GAAGCCAGTTACCTCGGAAAAAGAGTTGGTAGCTCTTGATCCGGCAAACAAACCACCGCTGGTAGCGGTG
GTTTTTTTGTTTGCAAGCAGCAGATTACGCGCAGAAAAAAAGGATCTCAAGAAGATCCTTTGATTTTCTA
CCGAAGAAAGGCCCACCCGTGAAGGTGAGCCAGTGAGTTGATTGCAGTCCAGTTACGCTGGAGTCTGAGG
CTCGTCCTGAATGATATCAAGCTTGAATTCGTT
