Features (pLannotate 1.2.2; 6 found; start..end, strand, type, name):
    130..161     +  terminator     tonB terminator: bidirectional E. coli tonB-P14 transcription terminator
    162..264     +  promoter       cat promoter: promoter of the E. coli cat gene encoding chloramphenicol acetyltransferase
    265..1078    +  CDS            KanR (fragment): aminoglycoside phosphotransferase; aph(3')-Ia; confers resistance to kanamycin in bacteria or G418 (Geneticin®) in eukaryotes
   1101..1128    +  terminator     T7Te terminator: phage T7 early transcription terminator
   1140..1727    -  rep_origin     ori: high-copy-number ColE1/pMB1/pBR322/pUC origin of replication
   1749..1778    -  terminator     T3Te terminator: phage T3 early transcription terminator
>Addgene plasmid #100638 | YCe3731 HC_Kan_conn_A-B | addgene full sequence | sequence record 192745 | Addgene NGS Result
ACGTCTCGTAGGTCCACTGGTGAGGACGTGTGTGACTATCTGACTGTTGATTATGGCGAGACGAAGACGA
ATTCTCTAGATATCGCTCAATACTGACCATTTAAATCATACCTGACCTCCATAGCAGAAAGTCAAAAGCC
TCCGACCGGAGGCTTTTGACTTGATCGGCACGTAAGAGGTTCCAACTTTCACCATAATGAAATAAGATCA
CTACCGGGCGTATTTTTTGAGTTATCGAGATTTTCAGGAGCTAAGGAAGCTAAAATGAGCCATATTCAAC
GGGAAACGTCTTGCTCGAGGCCGCGATTAAATTCCAACATGGATGCTGATTTATATGGGTATAAATGGGC
TCGCGATAATGTCGGGCAATCAGGTGCGACAATCTATCGATTGTATGGGAAGCCCGATGCGCCAGAGTTG
TTTCTGAAACATGGCAAAGGTAGCGTTGCCAATGATGTTACAGATGAGATGGTCAGGCTAAACTGGCTGA
CGGAATTTATGCCTCTTCCGACCATCAAGCATTTTATCCGTACTCCTGATGATGCATGGTTACTCACCAC
TGCGATCCCAGGGAAAACAGCATTCCAGGTATTAGAAGAATATCCTGATTCAGGTGAAAATATTGTTGAT
GCGCTGGCAGTGTTCCTGCGCCGGTTGCATTCGATTCCTGTTTGTAATTGTCCTTTTAACGGCGATCGCG
TATTTCGTCTCGCTCAGGCGCAATCACGAATGAATAACGGTTTGGTTGGTGCGAGTGATTTTGATGACGA
GCGTAATGGCTGGCCTGTTGAACAAGTCTGGAAAGAAATGCATAAGCTTTTGCCATTCTCACCGGATTCA
GTCGTCACTCATGGTGATTTCTCACTTGATAACCTTATTTTTGACGAGGGGAAATTAATAGGTTGTATTG
ATGTTGGACGAGTCGGAATCGCAGACCGATACCAGGATCTTGCCATCCTATGGAACTGCCTCGGTGAGTT
TTCTCCTTCATTACAGAAACGGCTTTTTCAAAAATATGGTATTGATAATCCTGATATGAATAAATTGCAG
TTTCACTTGATGCTCGATGAGTTTTTCTGAGGGCCCAAATGTAATCACCTGGCTCACCTTCGGGTGGGCC
TTTCTGCGTTGCTGGCGTTTTTCCATAGGCTCCGCCCCCCTGACGAGCATCACAAAAATCGATGCTCAAG
TCAGAGGTGGCGAAACCCGACAGGACTATAAAGATACCAGGCGTTTCCCCCTGGAAGCTCCCTCGTGCGC
TCTCCTGTTCCGACCCTGCCGCTTACCGGATACCTGTCCGCCTTTCTCCCTTCGGGAAGCGTGGCGCTTT
CTCATAGCTCACGCTGTAGGTATCTCAGTTCGGTGTAGGTCGTTCGCTCCAAGCTGGGCTGTGTGCACGA
ACCCCCCGTTCAGCCCGACCGCTGCGCCTTATCCGGTAACTATCGTCTTGAGTCCAACCCGGTAAGACAC
GACTTATCGCCACTGGCAGCAGCCACTGGTAACAGGATTAGCAGAGCGAGGTATGTAGGCGGTGCTACAG
AGTTCTTGAAGTGGTGGCCTAACTACGGCTACACTAGAAGAACAGTATTTGGTATCTGCGCTCTGCTGAA
GCCAGTTACCTCGGAAAAAGAGTTGGTAGCTCTTGATCCGGCAAACAAACCACCGCTGGTAGCGGTGGTT
TTTTTGTTTGCAAGCAGCAGATTACGCGCAGAAAAAAAGGATCTCAAGAAGATCCTTTGATTTTCTACCG
AAGAAAGGCCCACCCGTGAAGGTGAGCCAGTGAGTTGATTGCAGTCCAGTTACGCTGGAGTCTGAGGCTC
GTCCTGAATGATATCAAGCTTGAATTCGTT
